>Addgene plasmid #107696 | pEGFP-Zdk1-EB1C | addgene full sequence | sequence record 209382 | Addgene NGS Result
TAGTTATTAATAGTAATCAATTACGGGGTCATTAGTTCATAGCCCATATATGGAGTTCCGCGTTACATAA
CTTACGGTAAATGGCCCGCCTGGCTGACCGCCCAACGACCCCCGCCCATTGACGTCAATAATGACGTATG
TTCCCATAGTAACGCCAATAGGGACTTTCCATTGACGTCAATGGGTGGAGTATTTACGGTAAACTGCCCA
CTTGGCAGTACATCAAGTGTATCATATGCCAAGTACGCCCCCTATTGACGTCAATGACGGTAAATGGCCC
GCCTGGCATTATGCCCAGTACATGACCTTATGGGACTTTCCTACTTGGCAGTACATCTACGTATTAGTCA
TCGCTATTACCATGGTGATGCGGTTTTGGCAGTACATCAATGGGCGTGGATAGCGGTTTGACTCACGGGG
ATTTCCAAGTCTCCACCCCATTGACGTCAATGGGAGTTTGTTTTGGCACCAAAATCAACGGGACTTTCCA
AAATGTCGTAACAACTCCGCCCCATTGACGCAAATGGGCGGTAGGCGTGTACGGTGGGAGGTCTATATAA
GCAGAGCTGGTTTAGTGAACCGTCAGATCCGCTAGCGCTACCGGTCGCCACCATGGTGAGCAAGGGCGAG
GAGCTGTTCACCGGGGTGGTGCCCATCCTGGTCGAGCTGGACGGCGACGTAAACGGCCACAAGTTCAGCG
TGTCCGGCGAGGGCGAGGGCGATGCCACCTACGGCAAGCTGACCCTGAAGTTCATCTGCACCACCGGCAA
GCTGCCCGTGCCCTGGCCCACCCTCGTGACCACCCTGACCTACGGCGTGCAGTGCTTCAGCCGCTACCCC
GACCACATGAAGCAGCACGACTTCTTCAAGTCCGCCATGCCCGAAGGCTACGTCCAGGAGCGCACCATCT
TCTTCAAGGACGACGGCAACTACAAGACCCGCGCCGAGGTGAAGTTCGAGGGCGACACCCTGGTGAACCG
CATCGAGCTGAAGGGCATCGACTTCAAGGAGGACGGCAACATCCTGGGGCACAAGCTGGAGTACAACTAC
AACAGCCACAACGTCTATATCATGGCCGACAAGCAGAAGAACGGCATCAAGGTGAACTTCAAGATCCGCC
ACAACATCGAGGACGGCAGCGTGCAGCTCGCCGACCACTACCAGCAGAACACCCCCATCGGCGACGGCCC
CGTGCTGCTGCCCGACAACCACTACCTGAGCACCCAGTCCGCCCTGAGCAAAGACCCCAACGAGAAGCGC
GATCACATGGTCCTGCTGGAGTTCGTGACCGCCGCCGGGATCACTCTCGGCATGGACGAGCTGTACAAGG
GTTCTGGATCCATGGTGGATAACAAATTCAATAAAGAAAAGACGCGTGCCGGTGCGGAAATCCATTCTCT
GCCAAACCTGAATGTTGAGCAGAAGTTTGCCTTCATCGTGAGCCTGTTTGATGATCCATCTCAGAGCGCC
AATCTGCTGGCCGAAGCCAAAAAACTGAACGATGCCCAGGCCCCAAAAGGTGGTTCTGGTGGTAGCGTGG
GCAACGGAGACGACGAGGCAGCTGAGTTGATGCAGCAGGTCAACGTATTGAAACTTACTGTTGAAGACTT
GGAGAAAGAGAGGGATTTCTACTTCGGAAAGCTACGGAACATTGAATTGATTTGCCAGGAGAACGAGGGG
GAAAACGACCCTGTATTGCAGAGGATTGTAGACATTCTGTATGCCACAGATGAAGGCTTTGTGATACCTG
ATGAAGGGGGCCCACAGGAGGAGCAAGAAGAGTATTAACTCGAGCTCAAGCTTCGAATTCTGCAGTCGAC
GGTACCGCGGGCCCGGGATCCACCGGATCTAGATAACTGATCATAATCAGCCATACCACATTTGTAGAGG
TTTTACTTGCTTTAAAAAACCTCCCACACCTCCCCCTGAACCTGAAACATAAAATGAATGCAATTGTTGT
TGTTAACTTGTTTATTGCAGCTTATAATGGTTACAAATAAAGCAATAGCATCACAAATTTCACAAATAAA
GCATTTTTTTCACTGCATTCTAGTTGTGGTTTGTCCAAACTCATCAATGTATCTTAACGCGTAAATTGTA
AGCGTTAATATTTTGTTAAAATTCGCGTTAAATTTTTGTTAAATCAGCTCATTTTTTAACCAATAGGCCG
AAATCGGCAAAATCCCTTATAAATCAAAAGAATAGACCGAGATAGGGT
[37 nt withheld, positions 2219-2255]
AAAGAACGTGGACTCCAACGTCAAAGG
[49 nt withheld, positions 2283-2331]
T
[91 nt withheld, positions 2333-2423]
G
[124 nt withheld, positions 2425-2548]
CAGGTGGCACTTTTCGGGGAAATGTGCGCGGAACCCCTATTTGTTTATTTTTCTAAATACATTCAAATAT
GTATCCGCTCATGAGACAATAACCCTGATAAATGCTTCAATAATATTGAAAAAGGAAGAGTCCTGAGGCG
GAAAGAACCAGCTGTGGAATGTGTGTCAGTTAGGGTGTGGAAAGTCCCCAGGCTCCCCAGCAGGCAGAAG
TATGCAAAGCATGCATCTCAATTAGTCAGCAACCAGGTGTGGAAAGTCCCCAGGCTCCCCAGCAGGCAGA
AGTATGCAAAGCATGCATCTCAATTAGTCAGCAACCATAGTCCCGCCCCTAACTCCGCCCATCCCGCCCC
TAACTCCGCCCAGTTCCGCCCATTCTCCGCCCCATGGCTGACTAATTTTTTTTATTTATGCAGAGGCCGA
GGCCGCCTCGGCCTCTGAGCTATTCCAGAAGTAGTGAGGAGGCTTTTTTGGAGGCCTAGGCTTTTGCAAA
GATCGATCAAGAGACAGGATGAGGATCGTTTCGCATGATTGAACAAGATGGATTGCACGCAGGTTCTCCG
GCCGCTTGGGTGGAGAGGCTATTCGGCTATGACTGGGCACAACAGACAATCGGCTGCTCTGATGCCGCCG
TGTTCCGGCTGTCAGCGCAGGGGCGCCCGGTTCTTTTTGTCAAGACCGACCTGTCCGGTGCCCTGAATGA
ACTGCAAGACGAGGCAGCGCGGCTATCGTGGCTGGCCACGACGGGCGTTCCTTGCGCAGCTGTGCTCGAC
GTTGTCACTGAAGCGGGAAGGGACTGGCTGCTATTGGGCGAAGTGCCGGGGCAGGATCTCCTGTCATCTC
ACCTTGCTCCTGCCGAGAAAGTATCCATCATGGCTGATGCAATGCGGCGGCTGCATACGCTTGATCCGGC
TACCTGCCCATTCGACCACCAAGCGAAACATCGCATCGAGCGAGCACGTACTCGGATGGAAGCCGGTCTT
GTCGATCAGGATGATCTGGACGAAGAGCATCAGGGGCTCGCGCCAGCCGAACTGTTCGCCAGGCTCAAGG
CGAGCATGCCCGACGGCGAGGATCTCGTCGTGACCCATGGCGATGCCTGCTTGCCGAATATCATGGTGGA
AAATGGCCGCTTTTCTGGATTCATCGACTGTGGCCGGCTGGGTGTGGCGGACCGCTATCAGGACATAGCG
TTGGCTACCCGTGATATTGCTGAAGAGCTTGGCGGCGAATGGGCTGACCGCTTCCTCGTGCTTTACGGTA
TCGCCGCTCCCGATTCGCAGCGCATCGCCTTCTATCGCCTTCTTGACGAGTTCTTCTGAGCGGGACTCTG
GGGTTCGAAATGACCGACCAAGCGACGCCCAACCTGCCATCACGAGATTTCGATTCCACCGCCGCCTTCT
ATGAAAGGTTGGGCTTCGGAATCGTTTTCCGGGACGCCGGCTGGATGATCCTCCAGCGCGGGGATCTCAT
GCTGGAGTTCTTCGCCCACCCTAGGGGGAGGCTAACTGAAACACGGAAGGAGACAATACCGGAAGGAACC
CGCGCTATGACGGCAATAAAAAGACAGAATAAAACGCACGGTGTTGGGTCGTTTGTTCATAAACGCGGGG
TTCGGTCCCAGGGCTGGCACTCTGTCGATACCCCACCGAGACCCCATTGGGGCCAATACGCCCGCGTTTC
TTCCTTTTCCCCACCCCACCCCCCAAGTTCGGGTGAAGGCCCAGGGCTCGCAGCCAACGTCGGGGCGGCA
GGCCCTGCCATAGCCTCAGGTTACTCATATATACTTTAGATTGATTTAAAACTTCATTTTTAATTTAAAA
GGATCTAGGTGAAGATCCTTTTTGATAATCTCATGACCAAAATCCCTTAACGTGAGTTTTCGTTCCACTG
AGCGTCAGACCCCGTAGAAAAGATCAAAGGATCTTCTTGAGATCCTTTTTTTCTGCGCGTAATCTGCTGC
TTGCAAACAAAAAAACCACCGCTACCAGCGGTGGTTTGTTTGCCGGATCAAGAGCTACCAACTCTTTTTC
CGAAGGTAACTGGCTTCAGCAGAGCGCAGATACCAAATACTGTTCTTCTAGTGTAGCCGTAGTTAGGCCA
CCACTTCAAGAACTCTGTAGCACCGCCTACATACCTCGCTCTGCTAATCCTGTTACCAGTGGCTGCTGCC
AGTGGCGATAAGTCGTGTCTTACCGGGTTGGACTCAAGACGATAGTTACCGGATAAGGCGCAGCGGTCGG
GCTGAACGGGGGGTTCGTGCACACAGCCCAGCTTGGAGCGAACGACCTACACCGAACTGAGATACCTACA
GCGTGAGCTATGAGAAAGCGCCACGCTTCCCGAAGGGAGAAAGGCGGACAGGTATCCGGTAAGCGGCAGG
GTCGGAACAGGAGAGCGCACGAGGGAGCTTCCAGGGGGAAACGCCTGGTATCTTTATAGTCCTGTCGGGT
TTCGCCACCTCTGACTTGAGCGTCGATTTTTGTGATGCTCGTCAGGGGGGCGGAGCCTATGGAAAAACGC
CAGCAACGCGGCCTTTTTACGGTTCCTGGCCTTTTGCTGGCCTTTTGCTCACATGTTCTTTCCTGCGTTA
TCCCCTGATTCTGTGGATAACCGTATTACCGCCATGCAT
Features (pLannotate 1.2.2; 16 found; start..end, strand, type, name):
     61..364     +  enhancer       CMV enhancer: human cytomegalovirus immediate early enhancer
    365..568     +  promoter       CMV promoter: human cytomegalovirus (CMV) immediate early promoter
    613..1329    +  CDS            EGFP: EGFP is a basic (constitutively fluorescent) green fluorescent protein published in 1996, derived from Aequorea victoria. It is reported to be a rapidly-maturing weak dimer with moderate acid sensitivity.
   1342..1518    +  CDS            Zdk1: "Zdark" protein, derived from the Z subunit of protein A, that binds to the dark state of LOV2 and is released upon irradiation (Wang et al., 2016)
   1504..1785    +  CDS            MAPRE1 (fragment): MARE1_HUMAN - Experimental evidence at protein level: Swiss-Prot protein existence level 1. Plus-end tracking protein (+TIP) that binds to the plus-end of microtubules and regulates the dynamics of the microtubule cytoskeleton (PubMed:12388762, PubMed:16109370, PubMed:19632184, PubMed:21646404, PubMed:28726242, PubMed:28814570). Promotes cytoplasmic microtubule nucleation and elongation (PubMed:12388762, PubMed:16109370, PubMed:19632184, PubMed:21646404, PubMed:28726242, PubMed:28814570). May be involved in spindle function by stabilizing microtubules and anchoring them at centrosomes (PubMed:
   1789..1841    +  misc_feature   MCS: multiple cloning site
   1858..1942    +  CDS            large T antigen (fragment): large T antigen from SV40 (simian virus 40)
   1965..2086    +  polyA_signal   SV40 poly(A) signal: SV40 polyadenylation signal
   2120..2548    -  rep_origin     f1 ori (sequence partly withheld): f1 bacteriophage origin of replication; arrow indicates direction of (+) strand synthesis
   2575..2679    +  promoter       AmpR promoter: bla
   2681..3038    +  promoter       SV40 promoter: SV40 enhancer and early promoter
   3073..3867    +  CDS            NeoR/KanR: aminoglycoside phosphotransferase from Tn5; aph(3')-II (or nptII); confers resistance to neomycin, kanamycin, and G418 (Geneticin®)
   3888..4040    +  CDS            ble (fragment): BLE_KLEPN - Experimental evidence at protein level: Swiss-Prot protein existence level 1. Binding protein with a strong affinity to the bleomycin family of antibiotics. Binds to CL990; an antimitotic-antibiotic compound. From Klebsiella pneumoniae.
   4099..4146    +  polyA_signal   HSV TK poly(A) signal: herpes simplex virus thymidine kinase polyadenylation signal (Cole and Stacy, 1985)
   4237..4253    -  polyA_signal   bGH poly(A) signal (fragment): bovine growth hormone polyadenylation signal
   4475..5063    +  rep_origin     ori: high-copy-number ColE1/pMB1/pBR322/pUC origin of replication
