[The description below was written by a language model from this plasmid's Addgene catalogue record and pLannotate feature annotations shown in this document.]
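Description:
pEGFP-Zdk1-EB1C is a mammalian expression plasmid built on the Clontech pEGFP-C1 backbone, about 5.2 kb in total. It is maintained in E. coli through a high-copy ColE1/pUC-type origin and also carries an f1 phage origin. A single NeoR/KanR (aminoglycoside phosphotransferase) cassette serves both hosts. A bacterial promoter drives it for kanamycin selection, and the SV40 enhancer/early promoter with an HSV TK polyadenylation signal drives it for G418 selection in mammalian cells. Short annotated hits to ble, SV40 large T antigen and the bGH poly(A) signal are only fragments and are most likely backbone remnants rather than functional elements.

The payload is one open reading frame under the CMV immediate-early enhancer/promoter, terminated by the SV40 poly(A) signal. It encodes EGFP at the N-terminus, followed by Zdk1, followed by the C-terminal portion of human EB1 (MAPRE1), amino acids 186–268. Zdk1 is an engineered protein A Z-domain derivative that binds the dark state of the LOV2 domain and is released on illumination. EB1 is a plus-end tracking protein that regulates microtubule dynamics.

The construct supplies the C-terminal half of π-EB1, a split, photo-dissociable EB1. This fragment presumably reaches microtubule ends only through Zdk1 binding to a LOV2-bearing partner half, which is not part of this plasmid. Blue light disrupts that interaction, so the EGFP-labelled half dissociates from microtubule ends. The plasmid is used for light-controlled, spatially local perturbation of EB1 function and microtubule dynamics in living cells, with EGFP fluorescence reporting where the C-terminal half is located.
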