Addgene plasmid #107696: pEGFP-Zdk1-EB1C
Purpose: C-terminal half of π-EB1, EGFP-tagged, dissociates from microtubule ends in blue light
Depositing lab: Torsten Wittmann. Depositing organization: University of California, San Francisco (UCSF). Publication: Local control of intracellular microtubule dynamics by EB1 photodissociation. van Haren J, Charafeddine RA, Ettinger A, Wang H, Hahn KM, Wittmann T. Nat Cell Biol. 2018 Jan 29. pii: 10.1038/s41556-017-0028-5. doi: 10.1038/s41556-017-0028-5. PubMed 29379139.
Backbone
  Vector backbone: pEGFP-C1
  Backbone manufacturer: Clontech
  Backbone size w/o insert (bp): 3988
  Total vector size (bp): 5164
  Vector type: Mammalian Expression
  Selectable markers: Neomycin (select with G418)
Growth in bacteria
  Bacterial resistance: Kanamycin, 50 μg/mL
  Growth temperature: 37°C
  Growth strain: DH5alpha
  Copy number: High Copy
Gene/Insert
  Gene/Insert name: MAPRE1 (alt name: EB1)
  Species: H. sapiens (human)
  Insert size (bp): 1176
  Mutation: EB1 aa 186-268
  GenBank ID: NM_012325.2
  Entrez Gene: MAPRE1 (a.k.a. EB1)
  Promoter: CMV
  Tag / fusion protein: EGFP (N terminal on insert); Zdk1 (N terminal on insert)
  Cloning method: Restriction Enzyme; 5′ cloning site NheI (not destroyed); 3′ cloning site XhoI (destroyed during cloning)
  Sequencing primers: 5′ CMV forward; 3′ SV40 reverse
Resource information
  A portion of this plasmid was derived from a plasmid made by: EB1 from L. Cassimeris (Addgene #17234) Zdk1 from Klaus Hahn (Addgene #81057)
Terms and licenses: Academic/Nonprofit Terms; Industry Terms: Not Available to Industry
How to cite: pEGFP-Zdk1-EB1C was a gift from Torsten Wittmann (Addgene plasmid # 107696 ; http://n2t.net/addgene:107696 ; RRID:Addgene_107696)
